Addgene plasmid #158630: pEN_TT 3xFLAG-MAVS-Ala148
Purpose: Gateway entry vector for an inducible 3xFLAG-tagged MAVS mutant
Depositing lab: Kevin Janes. Depositing organization: University of Virginia. Publication: Modeling the complete kinetics of coxsackievirus B3 reveals human determinants of host-cell feedback. Lopacinski AB, Sweatt AJ, Smolko CM, Gray-Gaillard E, Borgman CA, Shah M, Janes KA. Cell Syst. 2021 Apr 21;12(4):304-323.e13. doi: 10.1016/j.cels.2021.02.004. Epub 2021 Mar 18. PubMed 33740397.
Backbone
  Vector backbone: pEN_TTmiR2c_3xFLAG
  Backbone manufacturer: Addgene #83274
  Vector type: Gateway entry vector
Growth in bacteria
  Bacterial resistance: Gentamicin, 10 μg/mL
  Growth temperature: 37°C
  Growth strain: DH5alpha
  Copy number: Unknown
Gene/Insert
  Gene/Insert name: MAVS (alt names: IPS-1; VISA)
  Species: H. sapiens (human)
  Mutation: Q148A
  Entrez Gene: MAVS (a.k.a. CARDIF, IPS-1, IPS1, VISA)
  Tag / fusion protein: 3XFLAG (N terminal on insert)
  Cloning method: Restriction Enzyme; 5′ cloning site SpeI (not destroyed); 3′ cloning site MfeI (not destroyed)
Terms and licenses: Academic/Nonprofit Terms; Industry Terms: Not Available to Industry
Depositor comments: The plasmid differs from the MAVS reference sequence at 3 positions: Q93E, Q198K, and S409F. This plasmid has an additional Q148A mutation. Gene point mutations were performed using the QuikChange Kit (Agilent Cat#200517) on the pEN_TT 3XFLAG-MAVS plasmid.
How to cite: pEN_TT 3xFLAG-MAVS-Ala148 was a gift from Kevin Janes (Addgene plasmid # 158630 ; http://n2t.net/addgene:158630 ; RRID:Addgene_158630)
