[The description below was written by a language model from this plasmid's Addgene catalogue record and pLannotate feature annotations shown in this document.]
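Description:
pEN_TT 3xFLAG-MAVS-Ala148 is a 5,481 nt Gateway entry vector built on the pEN_TTmiR2c_3xFLAG backbone. It is designed to shuttle a tetracycline-inducible, epitope-tagged human MAVS mutant into a destination vector. It replicates in E. coli from a high-copy ColE1/pUC-type origin and is selected with gentamicin. The gentamicin acetyltransferase gene (aacC1) is driven by a class 1 integron Pc promoter. This cassette sits between two annotated fragments of a kanamycin resistance gene, which suggests it was inserted into and disrupted the original KanR marker. The rrnB T1 and T2 terminators lie on either side of the entry cassette and help insulate it from read-through transcription in bacteria.

The transferable unit lies between attL1 and attL2, so an LR Clonase reaction moves both the promoter and the coding sequence into an attR-containing destination vector. Within these sites, the tight TRE promoter (seven tet operators upstream of a minimal CMV promoter) drives an N-terminal 3xFLAG tag, which includes an enterokinase cleavage site, followed by the MAVS coding sequence cloned between SpeI and MfeI. Expression therefore depends on a tetracycline-controlled transactivator supplied by the destination vector or host cell, neither of which is specified in the record. No polyadenylation signal is annotated inside the att-flanked region.

MAVS (also called IPS-1, VISA or CARDIF) is the adaptor that acts downstream of RIG-I and MDA5 to activate NF-κB and IRF3/IRF7 and induce antiviral interferon responses. This version carries a Q148A substitution introduced by site-directed mutagenesis of the parental 3xFLAG-MAVS entry clone. It also differs from the reference sequence at Q93E, Q198K and S409F. The record does not state the functional consequence of Q148A. The plasmid was deposited with a study modelling coxsackievirus B3 infection kinetics and host-cell feedback.
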