Features (pLannotate 1.2.2; 13 found; start..end, strand, type, name):
     33..60      +  terminator     rrnB T2 terminator: transcription terminator T2 from the E. coli rrnB gene
    110..209     +  protein_bind   attL1: mutant version of attL; recombination site for the Gateway® LR reaction LR Clonase™
    241..555     +  promoter       tight TRE promoter: Tet-responsive promoter PTight, consisting of seven tet operator sequences followed by the minimal CMV promoter
    564..629     +  CDS            3xFLAG: three tandem FLAG® epitope tags, followed by an enterokinase cleavage site
    636..2255    +  CDS            MAVS: MAVS_HUMAN - Also known as IPS1, KIAA1271, VISA. Experimental evidence at protein level: Swiss-Prot protein existence level 1. Required for innate immune defense against viruses (PubMed:16125763, PubMed:16127453, PubMed:16153868, PubMed:16177806, PubMed:19631370, PubMed:20451243, PubMed:23087404, PubMed:20127681, PubMed:21170385). Acts downstream of DHX33, DDX58/RIG-I and IFIH1/MDA5, which detect intracellular dsRNA produced during viral replication, to coordinate pathways leading to the activation of NF-kappa-B, IRF3 and IRF7, and to the subsequent induction of antiviral cytokines such as IFN
   2294..2393    -  protein_bind   attL2: mutant version of attL; recombination site for the Gateway® LR reaction LR Clonase™
   2516..3142    +  CDS            KanR (fragment): aminoglycoside phosphotransferase; aph(3')-Ia; confers resistance to kanamycin in bacteria or G418 (Geneticin®) in eukaryotes
   3176..3709    -  CDS            GmR: gentamycin acetyltransferase; aacC1; confers resistance to gentamycin
   3898..3926    -  promoter       Pc promoter: intI1 (promoter lies within the coding sequence); class 1 integron promoter
   3904..4251    -  CDS            YPR2_ECOLX (fragment): Protein predicted: Swiss-Prot protein existence level 4. From Escherichia coli.
   4256..4440    +  CDS            KanR (fragment): aminoglycoside phosphotransferase; aph(3')-Ia; confers resistance to kanamycin in bacteria or G418 (Geneticin®) in eukaryotes
   4583..5171    +  rep_origin     ori: high-copy-number ColE1/pMB1/pBR322/pUC origin of replication
   5339..5382    -  terminator     rrnB T1 terminator: Escherichia coli rrnB; transcription terminator T1 from the E. coli rrnB gene
>Addgene plasmid #158630 | pEN_TT 3xFLAG-MAVS-Ala148 | addgene full sequence | sequence record 311685 | Addgene NGS Result
CCCGCCATAAACTGCCAGGCATCAAACTAAGCAGAAGGCCATCCTGACGGATGGCCTTTTTGCGTTTCTA
CAAACTCTTCCTGTTAGTTAGTTACTTAAGCTCGGGCCCCAAATAATGATTTTATTTTGACTGATAGTGA
CCTGTTCGTTGCAACAAATTGATAAGCAATGCTTTTTTATAATGCCAACTTTGTACAAAAAAGCAGGCTT
TAAAGGAACCAATTCAGTCGACTGGATCCCGAGTTTACTCCCTATCAGTGATAGAGAACGTATGTCGAGT
TTACTCCCTATCAGTGATAGAGAACGATGTCGAGTTTACTCCCTATCAGTGATAGAGAACGTATGTCGAG
TTTACTCCCTATCAGTGATAGAGAACGTATGTCGAGTTTACTCCCTATCAGTGATAGAGAACGTATGTCG
AGTTTATCCCTATCAGTGATAGAGAACGTATGTCGAGTTTACTCCCTATCAGTGATAGAGAACGTATGTC
GAGGTAGGCGTGTACGGTGGGAGGCCTATATAAGCAGAGCTCGTTTAGTGAACCGTCAGATCGCCACTAG
ATGGACTACAAAGACCATGACGGTGATTATAAAGATCATGACATCGATTACAAGGATGACGATGACAAGA
CTAGTATGCCGTTTGCTGAAGACAAGACCTATAAGTATATCTGCCGCAATTTCAGCAATTTTTGCAATGT
GGATGTTGTAGAGATTCTGCCTTACCTGCCCTGCCTCACAGCAAGAGACCAGGATCGACTGCGGGCCACC
TGCACACTCTCAGGGAACCGGGACACCCTCTGGCATCTCTTCAATACCCTTCAGCGGCGGCCCGGCTGGG
TGGAGTACTTCATTGCGGCACTGAGGGGCTGTGAGCTAGTTGATCTCGCGGACGAAGTGGCCTCTGTCTA
CGAGAGCTACCAGCCTCGGACCTCGGACCGTCCCCCAGACCCACTGGAGCCACCGTCACTTCCTGCTGAG
AGGCCAGGGCCCCCCACACCTGCTGCGGCCCACAGCATCCCCTACAACAGCTGCAGAGAGAAGGAGCCAA
GTTACCCCATGCCTGTCCAGGAGACCGCGGCGCCAGAGTCCCCAGGAGAGAATTCAGAGCAAGCCCTGCA
GACGCTCAGCCCCAGAGCCATCCCAAGGAATCCAGATGGTGGCCCCCTGGAGTCCTCCTCTGACCTGGCA
GCCCTCAGCCCTCTGACCTCCAGCGGGCATCAGGAGAAGGACACAGAACTGGGCAGTACCCACACAGCAG
GTGCGACCTCCAGCCTCACACCATCCCGTGGGCCTGTGTCTCCATCTGTCTCCTTCCAGCCCCTGGCCCG
TTCCACCCCCAGGGCAAGCCGCTTGCCTGGACCCACAGGGTCAGTTGTATCTACTGGCACCTCCTTCTCC
TCCTCATCCCCTGGCTTGGCCTCTGCAGGGGCTGCAGAGGGTAAACAGGGTGCAGAGAGTGACCAGGCCG
AGCCTATCATCTGCTCCAGTGGGGCAGAGGCACCTGCCAACTCTCTGCCCTCCAAAGTGCCTACCACCTT
GATGCCTGTGAACACAGTGGCCCTGAAAGTGCCTGCCAACCCAGCATCTGTCAGCACAGTGCCCTCCAAG
TTGCCAACTAGCTCAAAGCCCCCTGGTGCAGTGCCTTCTAATGCGCTCACCAATCCAGCACCATCCAAAT
TGCCCATCAACTCAACCCGTGCTGGCATGGTGCCATCCAAAGTGCCTACTAGCATGGTGCTCACCAAGGT
GTCTGCCAGCACAGTCCCCACTGACGGGAGCAGCAGAAATGAGGAGACCCCAGCAGCTCCAACACCCGCC
GGCGCCACTGGAGGCAGCTCAGCCTGGCTAGACAGCAGCTTTGAGAATAGGGGCCTTGGGTCGGAGCTGA
GTAAGCCTGGCGTGCTGGCATCCCAGGTAGACAGCCCGTTCTCGGGCTGCTTCGAGGATCTTGCCATCAG
TGCCAGCACCTCCTTGGGCATGGGGCCCTGCCATGGCCCAGAGGAGAATGAGTATAAGTCCGAGGGCACC
TTTGGGATCCACGTGGCTGAGAACCCCAGCATCCAGCTCCTGGAGGGCAACCCTGGGCCACCTGCGGACC
CGGATGGCGGCCCCAGGCCACAAGCCGACCGGAAGTTCCAGGAGAGGGAGGTGCCATGCCACAGGCCCTC
ACCTGGGGCTCTGTGGCTCCAGGTGGCTGTGACAGGGGTGCTGGTAGTCACACTCCTGGTGGTGCTGTAC
CGGCGGCGTCTGCACTAGCAATTGGAAGACTAATGCGTTTTCGAGATATCTAGACCCAGCTTTCTTGTAC
AAAGTTGGCATTATAAGAAAGCATTGCTTATCAATTTGTTGCAACGAACAGGTCACTATCAGTCAAAATA
AAATCATTATTTGCCATCCAGCTGCAGCTCTGGCCCGTGTCTCAAAATCTCTGATGTTACATTGCACAAG
ATAAAAATATATCATCATGAACAATAAAACTGTCTGCTTACATAAACAGTAATACAAGGGGTGTTATGAG
CCATATTCAACGGGAAACGTCGAGGCCGCGATTAAATTCCAACATGGATGCTGATTTATATGGGTATAAA
TGGGCTCGCGATAATGTCGGGCAATCAGGTGCGACAATCTATCGCTTGTATGGGAAGCCCGATGCGCCAG
AGTTGTTTCTGAAACATGGCAAAGGTAGCGTTGCCAATGATGTTACAGATGAGATGGTCAGACTAAACTG
GCTGACGGAATTTATGCCTCTTCCGACCATCAAGCATTTTATCCGTACTCCTGATGATGCATGGTTACTC
ACCACTGCGATCCCCGGAAAAACAGCATTCCAGGTATTAGAAGAATATCCTGATTCAGGTGAAAATATTG
TTGATGCGCTGGCAGTGTCCCTGCGCCGGTTGCATTCGATTCCTGTTTGTAATTGTCCTTTTAACAGCGA
TCGCGTATTTCGTCTCGCTCAGGCGCAATCACGAATGAATAACGGTTTGGTTGATGCGAGTGATTTTGAT
GACGAGCGTAATGGCTGGCCTGTTGAACAAGTCTGGAAAGAAATGCATAAACTTTTGCCATTCTCACCGG
ATTCAGTCGTCACTCATGGTGATTTCTCACTTGATAACCTTATTTTTGACGAGGGGAAATTAGGCCGGGA
AGCCGATCTCGGCTTGAACGAATTGTTAGGTGGCGGTACTTGGGTCGATATCAAAGTGCATCACTTCTTC
CCGTATGCCCAACTTTGTATAGAGAGCCACTGCGGGATCGTCACCGTAATCTGCTTGCACGTAGATCACA
TAAGCACCAAGCGCGTTGGCCTCATGCTTGAGGAGATTGATGAGCGCGGTGGCAATGCCCTGCCTCCGGT
GCTCGCCGGAGACTGCGAGATCATAGATATAGATCTCACTACGCGGCTGCTCAAACTTGGGCAGAACGTA
AGCCGCGAGAGCGCCAACAACCGCTTCTTGGTCGAAGGCAGCAAGCGCGATGAATGTCTTACTACGGAGC
AAGTTCCCGAGGTAATCGGAGTCCGGCTGATGTTGGGAGTAGGTGGCTACGTCTCCGAACTCACGACCGA
AAAGATCAAGAGCAGCCCGCATGGATTTGACTTGGTCAGGGCCGAGCCTACATGTGCGAATGATGCCCAT
ACTTGAGCCACCTAACTTTGTTTTAGGGCGACTGCCCTGCTGCGTAACATCGTTGCTGCTGCGTAACATC
GTTGCTGCTCCATAACATCAAACATCGACCCACGGCGTAACGCGCTTGCTGCTTGGATGCCCGAGGCATA
GACTGTACAAAAAAACAGTCATAACAAGCCATGAAAACCGCCACTGCGCCGTTACCACCGCTGCGTTCGG
TCAAGGTTCTGGACCAGTTGCGTGAGCGCATACGCTACTTGCATTACAGTTTACGAACCGAACAGGCTTA
TGTCAACTGGGTTCGTGCCTTCATCCGTTTCCACGGTGTGCGTCACCCGGCAACCTTGGGCAGCAGCGAA
GTCGAGGCATTTCTGTCCTGGCTGGCGAACGAGCGCAAGGTTTCGGTCTCCACGCATCGTCAGGCATTGG
CGGCCTTGCTGTTCTTCTACGGCAAGGTGCTGTGCACGGATCTGCCCTGGCTTCAGGAGATCGGAAGACC
TCGGCCGTCGCGGCGCTTGCCGGTGGTGCTGACCCCGGATGAAGTGGTTCGCATCCTCGGTTTTCTGGAA
GGCGAGCATCGTTTGTTCGCCCAGGACTCTAGCTATAGTTCTAGTGGTTGGCTACTAATAGGTTGTATTG
ATGTTGGACGAGTCGGAATCGCAGACCGATACCAGGATCTTGCCATCCTATGGAACTGCCTCGGTGAGTT
TTCTCCTTCATTACAGAAACGGCTTTTTCAAAAATATGGTATTGATAATCCTGATATGAATAAATTGCAG
TTTCATTTGATGCTCGATGAGTTTTTCTAATCAGAATTGGTTAATTGGTTGTAACACTGGCAGAGCATTA
CGCTGACTTGACGGGACGGCGCAAGCTCATGACCAAAATCCCTTAACGTGAGTTTTCGTTCCACTGAGCG
TCAGACCCCGTAGAAAAGATCAAAGGATCTTCTTGAGATCCTTTTTTTCTGCGCGTAATCTGCTGCTTGC
AAACAAAAAAACCACCGCTACCAGCGGTGGTTTGTTTGCCGGATCAAGAGCTACCAACTCTTTTTCCGAA
GGTAACTGGCTTCAGCAGAGCGCAGATACCAAATACTGTTCTTCTAGTGTAGCCGTAGTTAGGCCACCAC
TTCAAGAACTCTGTAGCACCGCCTACATACCTCGCTCTGCTAATCCTGTTACCAGTGGCTGCTGCCAGTG
GCGATAAGTCGTGTCTTACCGGGTTGGACTCAAGACGATAGTTACCGGATAAGGCGCAGCGGTCGGGCTG
AACGGGGGGTTCGTGCACACAGCCCAGCTTGGAGCGAACGACCTACACCGAACTGAGATACCTACAGCGT
GAGCTATGAGAAAGCGCCACGCTTCCCGAAGGGAGAAAGGCGGACAGGTATCCGGTAAGCGGCAGGGTCG
GAACAGGAGAGCGCACGAGGGAGCTTCCAGGGGGAAACGCCTGGTATCTTTATAGTCCTGTCGGGTTTCG
CCACCTCTGACTTGAGCGTCGATTTTTGTGATGCTCGTCAGGGGGGCGGAGCCTATGGAAAAACGCCAGC
AACGCGGCCTTTTTACGGTTCCTGGCCTTTTGCTGGCCTTTTGCTCACATGTTCTTTCCTGCGTTATCCC
CTGATTCTGTGGATAACCGTATTACCGCTAGCATGGATCTCGGGGACGTCTAACTACTAAGCGAGAGTAG
GGAACTGCCAGGCATCAAATAAAACGAAAGGCTCAGTCGGAAGACTGGGCCTTTCGTTTTATCTGTTGTT
TGTCGGTGAACGCTCTCCTGAGTAGGACAAATCCGCCGGGAGCGGATTTGAACGTTGTGAAGCAACGGCC
CGGAGGGTGGCGGGCAGGACG
